>Addgene plasmid #15786 | pDEST17-UbE2D4 | depositor partial sequence | sequence record 8339 | Author sequence
ATGGCGCTAAAGCGGATCCAGAAGGAATTAACCGACTTGCAGAGGGATCCTCCTGCCCAGTGTTCTGCAG
GACCTGTCGGTGATGACTTGTTCCACTGGCAGGCCACCATCATGGGCCCGAATGACAGTCCTTACCAAGG
AGGTGTTTTCTTCCTGACCATCCACTTTCCTACAGATTACCCGTTCAAGCCCCCAAAGGTTGCTTTCACA
ACCAAAATTTATCACCCTAATATCAACAGCAATGGCAGCATCTGCCTTGATATCCTGCGGTCTCAGTGGT
CTCCAGCGTTGACTGTGTCAAAAGTTCTCTTGTCCATCTGCTCGCTGCTCTGCGACCCCAACCCCGATGA
CCCCCTGGTGCCAGAGATAGCACACACCTACAAGGCCGACAGAGAGAAGTACAACAGACTAGCAAGAGAG
TGGACACAAAAATATGCTATGTAA
