>Addgene plasmid #15786 | pDEST17-UbE2D4 | addgene partial sequence | sequence record 22244 | T7 5'-TAATACGACTCACTATAGGG-3'
TGTTTACTTTAAGAAGGAGATATACATATGCGGGGTTCTCATCATCATCATCATCATGGTATGGCTAGCA
TGACTGGTGGACAGCAAATGGGTCGGGATCTGTACGACGATGACGATAAGGATCCGAGCTCGAGATCTGC
AGATCAAACAAGTTTGTACAAAAAAGCAGGCTCCGCGGCCGCCCCCTTCACCATGGCGCTAAAGCGGATC
CAGAAGGAATTAACCGACTTGCAGAGGGATCCTCCTGCCCAGTGTTCTGCAGGACCTGTCGGTGATGACT
TGTTCCACTGGCAGGCCACCATCATGGGCCCGAATGACAGTCCTTACCAAGGAGGTGTTTTCTTCCTGAC
CATCCACTTTCCTACAGATTACCCGTTCAAGCCCCCAAAGGTTGCTTTCACAACCAAAATTTATCACCCT
AATATCAACAGCAATGGCAGCATCTGCCTTGATATCCTGCGGTCTCAGTGGTCTCCAGCGTTGACTGTGT
CAAAAGTTCTCTTGTCCATCTGCTCGCTGCTCTGCGACCCCAACCCCGATGACCCCCTGGTGCCAGAGAT
AGCACACACCTACAAGGCCGACAGAGAGAAGTACAACAGACTAGCAAGAGAGTGGACACAAAAATATGCT
ATGTAACTCGA
