[The description below was written by a language model from this plasmid's Addgene catalogue record.]
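Description:
pDEST17-UbE2D4 is a bacterial expression plasmid built on the commercial Gateway destination vector pDEST17 (backbone about 4.9 kb without insert). It carries the human ubiquitin-conjugating enzyme UBE2D4 (also known as HBUCE1) as a 444 bp insert that was introduced by Gateway recombination cloning. The plasmid is propagated in E. coli under ampicillin selection and is recorded as low copy. The record does not list an origin of replication or provide a feature table, so the individual backbone elements cannot be confirmed from it.

The backbone supplies an N-terminal His tag, so the E2 enzyme is produced as a His-tagged fusion that can be purified by immobilised metal affinity chromatography. The promoter is not stated explicitly. However, a T7 primer is listed for 5′ sequencing, which fits the T7 promoter-driven design generally associated with pDEST17, where expression requires a host strain that provides T7 RNA polymerase. Because the insert entered through an LR-type Gateway reaction, recombination (att) site sequences would be expected to flank the coding region, leaving a short linker between the tag and the enzyme, though the record does not document this.

The associated publication studied how two ubiquitin E1 activating systems differentially charge E2 enzymes. This suggests the construct was made to produce recombinant UBE2D4 for in vitro biochemical work such as E1-to-E2 ubiquitin transfer or charging assays. It may have been one of a panel of similarly tagged E2 expression clones, although the record does not state a specific intended use.
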