Addgene plasmid #15786: pDEST17-UbE2D4
Depositing lab: Wade Harper. Depositing organization: Harvard Medical School. Publication: Dual E1 activation systems for ubiquitin differentially regulate E2 enzyme charging. Jin J, Li X, Gygi SP, Harper JW. Nature. 2007 Jun 28. 447(7148):1135-8. 10.1038/nature05902 PubMed 17597759.
Backbone
  Vector backbone: pDEST17
  Backbone manufacturer: Invitrogen
  Backbone size w/o insert (bp): 4900
  Vector type: Bacterial Expression
Growth in bacteria
  Bacterial resistance: Ampicillin, 100 μg/mL
  Growth temperature: 37°C
  Growth strain: DH5alpha
  Copy number: Low Copy
Gene/Insert
  Gene/Insert name: Ubiquitin conjugating enzyme UbE2D4 (alt name: UbE2D4)
  Species: H. sapiens (human)
  Insert size (bp): 444
  GenBank ID: NM_015983
  Entrez Gene: UBE2D4 (a.k.a. HBUCE1)
  Tag / fusion protein: His (N terminal on backbone)
  Cloning method: Gateway Cloning
  Sequencing primers: 5′ T7
Terms and licenses: Academic/Nonprofit Terms; Industry Terms: Not Available to Industry
How to cite: pDEST17-UbE2D4 was a gift from Wade Harper (Addgene plasmid # 15786 ; http://n2t.net/addgene:15786 ; RRID:Addgene_15786)
